Addgene plasmid #143681: TFORF0013
Purpose: Lentiviral vector for overexpressing transcription factor ORFs with unique 24-bp barcodes. Barcodes facilitate identification of transcription factors in pooled screens.
Depositing lab: Feng Zhang. Depositing organization: Broad Institute. Publication: A transcription factor atlas of directed differentiation. Joung J, Ma S, Tay T, Geiger-Schuller KR, Kirchgatterer PC, Verdine VK, Guo B, Arias-Garcia MA, Allen WE, Singh A, Kuksenko O, Abudayyeh OO, Gootenberg JS, Fu Z, Macrae RK, Buenrostro JD, Regev A, Zhang F. Cell. 2023 Jan 5;186(1):209-229.e26. doi: 10.1016/j.cell.2022.11.026. PubMed 36608654.
Backbone
  Vector backbone: pLX_TRC317
  Backbone manufacturer: Broad Institute Genetic Perturbation Platform
  Backbone size w/o insert (bp): 8264
  Vector type: Mammalian Expression, Lentiviral
  Selectable markers: Puromycin
Growth in bacteria
  Bacterial resistance: Ampicillin, 100 μg/mL
  Growth temperature: 37°C
  Growth strain: NEB Stable
  Copy number: High Copy
Gene/Insert
  Gene/Insert name: ZNF700
  Species: H. sapiens (human)
  Insert size (bp): 2330
  Entrez Gene: ZNF700
  Promoter: EF1a
  Cloning method: Unknown
  Sequencing primers: 5′ GGGTGGAGACTGAAGTTAGGCCAG; 3′ CACATAGCGTAAAAGGAGCAACATAG
Terms and licenses: Academic/Nonprofit Terms; Industry Terms: Not Available to Industry
Depositor comments: NM_144566,ENST00000254321 . The transcription factor ORF portion of this plasmid was synthesized by Genewiz. Please test multiple small colonies in case of plasmid recombination. To make this collection available in a timely manner, a portion of this collection was not fully sequenced by Addgene. If an Addgene verified full plasmid sequence is not available, please contact us prior to placing an order to request the full sequence.
How to cite: TFORF0013 was a gift from Feng Zhang (Addgene plasmid # 143681 ; http://n2t.net/addgene:143681 ; RRID:Addgene_143681)
