[The description below was written by a language model from this plasmid's Addgene catalogue record and pLannotate feature annotations shown in this document.]
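Description:
TFORF0013 is a third-generation-style, self-inactivating lentiviral expression plasmid built on the pLX_TRC317 backbone and designed to overexpress the human zinc-finger transcription factor ZNF700 in mammalian cells. It belongs to a barcoded transcription factor ORF collection in which each clone carries a unique 24-bp barcode, so that the factor present in a cell can be identified by sequencing in pooled overexpression screens such as directed-differentiation screens. In bacteria the plasmid is maintained by a high-copy ColE1/pUC origin with ampicillin resistance (AmpR). An f1 origin and remnants of lac and T7/T3 cloning-vector sequence are also present. The depositor warns that the plasmid can recombine, as is common for LTR-containing vectors.

The viral genome is transcribed from an RSV promoter fused to a truncated HIV-1 5' LTR, followed by the Ψ packaging signal, a partial gag sequence and the RRE for Rev-dependent nuclear export. An SV40 early promoter/origin drives a puromycin N-acetyltransferase gene for selecting transduced cells, and a cPPT/CTS aids nuclear import of the viral DNA. Downstream, the EF-1α promoter drives the synthesized ZNF700 ORF. The automated annotation labels only the start of this region, as a fragment of ZNF763, which most likely reflects homology among KRAB zinc-finger proteins rather than a different insert. The barcode is not annotated in the feature table. A WPRE follows to enhance transcript expression, and the ΔU3 3' LTR inactivates viral promoter activity after integration. An SV40 poly(A) signal lies beyond the LTR. A short U6 promoter fragment upstream of the WPRE appears to be a residual sequence rather than a functional expression unit.
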