Features (pLannotate 1.2.2; 31 found; start..end, strand, type, name):
      1..1179    +  promoter       EF-1α promoter: strong constitutive promoter for human elongation factor EF-1α
   1256..1768    +  CDS            ZNF763 (fragment): ZN763_HUMAN - Experimental evidence at protein level: Swiss-Prot protein existence level 1. May be involved in transcriptional regulation. From Homo sapiens (Human).
   3437..3490    +  promoter       U6 promoter (fragment): RNA polymerase III promoter for human U6 snRNA
   3532..4120    +  misc_feature   WPRE: woodchuck hepatitis virus posttranscriptional regulatory element
   4171..4190    +  misc_feature   cPPT/CTS (fragment): central polypurine tract and central termination sequence of HIV-1
   4192..4425    +  LTR            3' LTR (ΔU3): self-inactivating 3' long terminal repeat (LTR) from HIV-1
   4503..4624    +  polyA_signal   SV40 poly(A) signal: SV40 polyadenylation signal
   4664..4799    +  rep_origin     SV40 ori: SV40 origin of replication
   4820..4838    -  promoter       T7 promoter: promoter for bacteriophage T7 RNA polymerase
   4846..5001    +  CDS            lacZα (fragment): LacZα fragment of β-galactosidase; lacZ fragment
   5006..5434    +  rep_origin     f1 ori (sequence partly withheld): f1 bacteriophage origin of replication; arrow indicates direction of (+) strand synthesis
   5487..5591    +  promoter       AmpR promoter: bla
   5592..6452    +  CDS            AmpR: β-lactamase; bla; confers resistance to ampicillin, carbenicillin, and related antibiotics
   6623..7211    +  rep_origin     ori: high-copy-number ColE1/pMB1/pBR322/pUC origin of replication
   7394..7486    +  CDS            lacI (fragment): lac repressor; lacI; The lac repressor binds to the lac operator to inhibit transcription in E. coli. This inhibition can be relieved by adding lactose or isopropyl-β-D-thiogalactopyranoside (IPTG).
   7499..7520    +  protein_bind   CAP binding site: CAP binding activates transcription in the presence of cAMP. E. coli catabolite activator protein
   7535..7565    +  promoter       lac promoter: promoter for the E. coli lac operon
   7573..7589    +  protein_bind   lac operator: The lac repressor binds to the lac operator to inhibit transcription in E. coli. This inhibition can be relieved by adding lactose or isopropyl-β-D-thiogalactopyranoside (IPTG). lac repressor encoded by lacI
   7634..7652    +  promoter       T3 promoter: promoter for bacteriophage T3 RNA polymerase
   7680..7906    +  promoter       RSV promoter: Rous sarcoma virus enhancer/promoter
   7907..8087    +  LTR            5' LTR (truncated): truncated 5' long terminal repeat (LTR) from HIV-1
   8134..8259    +  misc_feature   HIV-1 Ψ: packaging signal of human immunodeficiency virus type 1
   8243..8606    +  CDS            HIV-1 gag (fragment): gag protein from human immunodeficiency virus 1; gag
   8752..8985    +  misc_feature   RRE: The Rev response element (RRE) of HIV-1 allows for Rev-dependent mRNA export from the nucleus to the cytoplasm.
   9362..9388    +  CDS            Rev (fragment): human immunodeficiency virus 1 (HIV-1) Rev protein; rev; enhances nuclear export of unspliced and incompletely spliced viral mRNAs
   9395..9418    +  promoter       SV40 promoter (fragment): SV40 early promoter
   9419..9490    +  promoter       SV40 promoter (fragment): SV40 enhancer and early promoter
   9514..9649    +  rep_origin     SV40 ori: SV40 origin of replication
   9695..10291   +  CDS            PuroR (fragment): puromycin N-acetyltransferase; pac from Streptomyces; confers resistance to puromycin
  10340..10457   +  misc_feature   cPPT/CTS: central polypurine tract and central termination sequence of HIV-1
  10522..10588   +  CDS            small t antigen (fragment): SV40 (simian virus 40) small t antigen
>Addgene plasmid #143681 | TFORF0013 | addgene full sequence | sequence record 338760 | Addgene NGS Result
GGCTCCGGTGCCCGTCAGTGGGCAGAGCGCACATCGCCCACAGTCCCCGAGAAGTTGGGGGGAGGGGTCG
GCAATTGAACCGGTGCCTAGAGAAGGTGGCGCGGGGTAAACTGGGAAAGTGATGTCGTGTACTGGCTCCG
CCTTTTTCCCGAGGGTGGGGGAGAACCGTATATAAGTGCAGTAGTCGCCGTGAACGTTCTTTTTCGCAAC
GGGTTTGCCGCCAGAACACAGGTAAGTGCCGTGTGTGGTTCCCGCGGGCCTGGCCTCTTTACGGGTTATG
GCCCTTGCGTGCCTTGAATTACTTCCACCTGGCTGCAGTACGTGATTCTTGATCCCGAGCTTCGGGTTGG
AAGTGGGTGGGAGAGTTCGAGGCCTTGCGCTTAAGGAGCCCCTTCGCCTCGTGCTTGAGTTGAGGCCTGG
CCTGGGCGCTGGGGCCGCCGCGTGCGAATCTGGTGGCACCTTCGCGCCTGTCTCGCTGCTTTCGATAAGT
CTCTAGCCATTTAAAATTTTTGATGACCTGCTGCGACGCTTTTTTTCTGGCAAGATAGTCTTGTAAATGC
GGGCCAAGATCTGCACACTGGTATTTCGGTTTTTGGGGCCGCGGGCGGCGACGGGGCCCGTGCGTCCCAG
CGCACATGTTCGGCGAGGCGGGGCCTGCGAGCGCGGCCACCGAGAATCGGACGGGGGTAGTCTCAAGCTG
GCCGGCCTGCTCTGGTGCCTGGCCTCGCGCCGCCGTGTATCGCCCCGCCCTGGGCGGCAAGGCTGGCCCG
GTCGGCACCAGTTGCGTGAGCGGAAAGATGGCCGCTTCCCGGCCCTGCTGCAGGGAGCTCAAAATGGAGG
ACGCGGCGCTCGGGAGAGCGGGCGGGTGAGTCACCCACACAAAGGAAAAGGGCCTTTCCGTCCTCAGCCG
TCGCTTCATGTGACTCCACGGAGTACCGGGCGCCGTCCAGGCACCTCGATTAGTTCTCGAGCTTTTGGAG
TACGTCGTCTTTAGGTTGGGGGGAGGGGTTTTATGCGATGGAGTTTCCCCACACTGAGTGGGTGGAGACT
GAAGTTAGGCCAGCTTGGCACTTGATGTAATTCTCCTTGGAATTTGCCCTTTTTGAGTTTGGATCTTGGT
TCATTCTCAAGCCTCAGACAGTGGTTCAAAGTTTTTTTCTTCCATTTCAGGTGTCGTGAGGCTAGCACCG
CCACCATGCCCTGCTGTAGTCACAGGAGCTGTAGAGAGGACCCCGGTACATCTGAAAGCCGGGAAATGGA
CCCAGTGGCCTTTGAGGATGTGGCTGTGAACTTCACCCAGGAAGAGTGGACATTGCTGGATATTTCCCAG
AAGAATCTCTTCAGGGAAGTGATGCTGGAAACTTTCAGGAACCTGACCTCTATAGGAAAAAAATGGAGTG
ACCAGAACATTGAATATGAGTACCAAAACCCCAGAAGAAGCTTCAGGAGTCTCATAGAAGAGAAAGTCAA
TGAAATTAAAGAAGACAGTCATTGTGGAGAAACTTTTACCCAGGTTCCAGATGACAGACTGAACTTCCAG
GAGAAGAAAGCTTCTCCTGAAGTAAAATCATGTGACAGCTTTGTGTGTGCAGAAGTTGGCATAGGTAACT
CATCTTTTAATATGAGCATCAGAGGTGACACTGGACACAAGGCATATGAGTATCAGGAATATGGACCAAA
GCCATATAAGTGTCAACAACCTAAAAATAAGAAAGCCTTCAGGTATCGCCCATCCATTAGAACACAAGAA
AGGGATCACACTGGAGAGAAACCCTATGCTTGTAAAGTCTGTGGAAAAACCTTTATTTTCCATTCAAGCA
TTCGAAGACACATGGTAATGCACAGTGGGGATGGAACTTATAAATGTAAATTTTGTGGGAAAGCCTTCCA
TTCTTTCAGTTTATATCTTATCCATGAAAGAACTCACACTGGAGAGAAACCATATGAATGTAAACAATGT
GGTAAATCCTTTACTTATTCTGCTACCCTTCAAATACATGAAAGAACTCACACTGGGGAGAAGCCCTATG
AATGTAGCAAATGTGATAAAGCATTTCATAGTTCTAGTTCCTATCATAGACATGAAAGAAGTCACATGGG
AGAGAAGCCTTATCAATGCAAAGAATGTGGAAAAGCATTTGCATATACCAGTTCTCTTCGTAGACATGAA
AGGACCCACTCTGGGAAAAAACCGTATGAATGTAAGCAATATGGGGAAGGCTTATCCTATCTTATAAGTT
TTCAAACACACATAAGAATGAACTCTGGAGAAAGACCTTATAAATGTAAGATATGTGGGAAAGGCTTTTA
TTCTGCCAAGTCATTTCAAACACATGAAAAAACTCACACTGGAGAGAAACGCTATAAATGCAAGCAATGT
GGTAAAGCCTTCAATCTTTCCAGTTCCTTTCGATATCATGAAAGGATTCACACTGGAGAGAAACCCTATG
AGTGTAAGCAGTGTGGGAAAGCCTTCAGATCTGCCTCACAGCTTCGAGTGCACGGTGGGACTCACACTGG
AGAGAAACCCTATGAATGTAAGGAATGTGGGAAAGCCTTCAGATCTACCTCACACCTTCGAGTGCATGGT
AGGACTCATACTGGAGAGAAACCCTATGAATGTAAGGAATGTGGGAAAGCCTTCAGATATGTGAAGCACC
TTCAAATTCATGAAAGGACAGAAAAACACATAAGAATGCCCTCTGGAGAAAGACCTTATAAATGTAGTAT
ATGTGAGAAAGGCTTTTATTCTGCCAAGTCATTTCAAACACATGAAAAAACTCACACTGGAGAGAAACCC
TATGAATGCAACCAATGTGGTAAAGCCTTCAGATGTTGCAATTCCCTTCGATATCATGAAAGGACTCACA
CTGGAGAGAAACCCTATGAGTGTAAGCAATGTGGGAAAGCCTTCAGATCTGCCTCACACCTTCGAATGCA
TGAAAGGACTCACACTGGAGAGAAACCCTATGAGTGTAAGCAATGTGGGAAAGCCTTCAGTTGTGCCTCA
AACCTTCGAAAGCATGGTAGGACTCACACTGGAGAGAAACCCTATGAGTGTAAGCAATGTGGGAAAGCCT
TCAGATCTGCCTCAAACCTTCAGATGCATGAAAGGACTCACACTGGAGAGAAACCCTATGAATGTAAGGA
ATGCGAAAAAGCATTCTGTAAATTCTCTTCTTTTCAAATACATGAAAGGAAGCACAGAGGAGAGAAGCCC
TATGAATGTAAGCATTGTGGGAATGGATTCACATCTGCCAAGATTCTTCAAATACATGCAAGAACACACA
TTGGAGAGAAACACTATGAATGTAAGGAATGCGGAAAAGCATTCAATTATTTTTCTTCCTTGCATATACA
CGCAAGGACTCATATGGGAGAGAAGCCATATGAATGTAAGGATTGTGGGAAAGCATTCAGCTAGTAATGA
ACTAGTCCGTAACTTGAAAGTATTTCGATTTCTTGGCTTTATATATCTTGTGGAAAGGACGATCAAGCGA
TGCCGACGAATCATGCACGCGTTAAGTCGACAATCAACCTCTGGATTACAAAATTTGTGAAAGATTGACT
GGTATTCTTAACTATGTTGCTCCTTTTACGCTATGTGGATACGCTGCTTTAATGCCTTTGTATCATGCTA
TTGCTTCCCGTATGGCTTTCATTTTCTCCTCCTTGTATAAATCCTGGTTGCTGTCTCTTTATGAGGAGTT
GTGGCCCGTTGTCAGGCAACGTGGCGTGGTGTGCACTGTGTTTGCTGACGCAACCCCCACTGGTTGGGGC
ATTGCCACCACCTGTCAGCTCCTTTCCGGGACTTTCGCTTTCCCCCTCCCTATTGCCACGGCGGAACTCA
TCGCCGCCTGCCTTGCCCGCTGCTGGACAGGGGCTCGGCTGTTGGGCACTGACAATTCCGTGGTGTTGTC
GGGGAAATCATCGTCCTTTCCTTGGCTGCTCGCCTGTGTTGCCACCTGGATTCTGCGCGGGACGTCCTTC
TGCTACGTCCCTTCGGCCCTCAATCCAGCGGACCTTCCTTCCCGCGGCCTGCTGCCGGCTCTGCGGCCTC
TTCCGCGTCTTCGCCTTCGCCCTCAGACGAGTCGGATCTCCCTTTGGGCCGCCTCCCCGCGTCGACTTTA
AGACCAATGACTTACAAGGCAGCTGTAGATCTTAGCCACTTTTTAAAAGAAAAGGGGGGACTGGAAGGGC
TAATTCACTCCCAACGAAGACAAGATCTGCTTTTTGCTTGTACTGGGTCTCTCTGGTTAGACCAGATCTG
AGCCTGGGAGCTCTCTGGCTAACTAGGGAACCCACTGCTTAAGCCTCAATAAAGCTTGCCTTGAGTGCTT
CAAGTAGTGTGTGCCCGTCTGTTGTGTGACTCTGGTAACTAGAGATCCCTCAGACCCTTTTAGTCAGTGT
GGAAAATCTCTAGCAGTACGTATAGTAGTTCATGTCATCTTATTATTCAGTATTTATAACTTGCAAAGAA
ATGAATATCAGAGAGTGAGAGGAACTTGTTTATTGCAGCTTATAATGGTTACAAATAAAGCAATAGCATC
ACAAATTTCACAAATAAAGCATTTTTTTCACTGCATTCTAGTTGTGGTTTGTCCAAACTCATCAATGTAT
CTTATCATGTCTGGCTCTAGCTATCCCGCCCCTAACTCCGCCCATCCCGCCCCTAACTCCGCCCAGTTCC
GCCCATTCTCCGCCCCATGGCTGACTAATTTTTTTTATTTATGCAGAGGCCGAGGCCGCCTCGGCCTCTG
AGCTATTCCAGAAGTAGTGAGGAGGCTTTTTTGGAGGCCTAGGGACGTACCCAATTCGCCCTATAGTGAG
TCGTATTACGCGCGCTCACTGGCCGTCGTTTTACAACGTCGTGACTGGGAAAACCCTGGCGTTACCCAAC
TTAATCGCCTTGCAGCACATCCCCCTTTCGCCAGCTGGCGTAATAGCGAAGAGGCCCGCACCGATCGCCC
TTCCCAACAGTTGCGCAGCCTGAATGGCGAATGGG
[124 nt withheld, positions 5006-5129]
C
[91 nt withheld, positions 5131-5221]
A
[49 nt withheld, positions 5223-5271]
CCTTTGACGTTGGAGTCCACGTTCTTT
[37 nt withheld, positions 5299-5335]
ACCCTATCTCGGTCTATTCTTTTGATTTATAAGGGATTTTGCCGATTTCGGCCTATTGGTTAAAAAATGA
GCTGATTTAACAAAAATTTAACGCGAATTTTAACAAAATATTAACGCTTACAATTTAGGTGGCACTTTTC
GGGGAAATGTGCGCGGAACCCCTATTTGTTTATTTTTCTAAATACATTCAAATATGTATCCGCTCATGAG
ACAATAACCCTGATAAATGCTTCAATAATATTGAAAAAGGAAGAGTATGAGTATTCAACATTTCCGTGTC
GCCCTTATTCCCTTTTTTGCGGCATTTTGCCTTCCTGTTTTTGCTCACCCAGAAACGCTGGTGAAAGTAA
AAGATGCTGAAGATCAGTTGGGTGCACGAGTGGGTTACATCGAACTGGATCTCAACAGCGGTAAGATCCT
TGAGAGTTTTCGCCCCGAAGAACGTTTTCCAATGATGAGCACTTTTAAAGTTCTGCTATGTGGCGCGGTA
TTATCCCGTATTGACGCCGGGCAAGAGCAACTCGGTCGCCGCATACACTATTCTCAGAATGACTTGGTTG
AGTACTCACCAGTCACAGAAAAGCATCTTACGGATGGCATGACAGTAAGAGAATTATGCAGTGCTGCCAT
AACCATGAGTGATAACACTGCGGCCAACTTACTTCTGACAACGATCGGAGGACCGAAGGAGCTAACCGCT
TTTTTGCACAACATGGGGGATCATGTAACTCGCCTTGATCGTTGGGAACCGGAGCTGAATGAAGCCATAC
CAAACGACGAGCGTGACACCACGATGCCTGTAGCAATGGCAACAACGTTGCGCAAACTATTAACTGGCGA
ACTACTTACTCTAGCTTCCCGGCAACAATTAATAGACTGGATGGAGGCGGATAAAGTTGCAGGACCACTT
CTGCGCTCGGCCCTTCCGGCTGGCTGGTTTATTGCTGATAAATCTGGAGCCGGTGAGCGTGGGTCTCGCG
GTATCATTGCAGCACTGGGGCCAGATGGTAAGCCCTCCCGTATCGTAGTTATCTACACGACGGGGAGTCA
GGCAACTATGGATGAACGAAATAGACAGATCGCTGAGATAGGTGCCTCACTGATTAAGCATTGGTAACTG
TCAGACCAAGTTTACTCATATATACTTTAGATTGATTTAAAACTTCATTTTTAATTTAAAAGGATCTAGG
TGAAGATCCTTTTTGATAATCTCATGACCAAAATCCCTTAACGTGAGTTTTCGTTCCACTGAGCGTCAGA
CCCCGTAGAAAAGATCAAAGGATCTTCTTGAGATCCTTTTTTTCTGCGCGTAATCTGCTGCTTGCAAACA
AAAAAACCACCGCTACCAGCGGTGGTTTGTTTGCCGGATCAAGAGCTACCAACTCTTTTTCCGAAGGTAA
CTGGCTTCAGCAGAGCGCAGATACCAAATACTGTTCTTCTAGTGTAGCCGTAGTTAGGCCACCACTTCAA
GAACTCTGTAGCACCGCCTACATACCTCGCTCTGCTAATCCTGTTACCAGTGGCTGCTGCCAGTGGCGAT
AAGTCGTGTCTTACCGGGTTGGACTCAAGACGATAGTTACCGGATAAGGCGCAGCGGTCGGGCTGAACGG
GGGGTTCGTGCACACAGCCCAGCTTGGAGCGAACGACCTACACCGAACTGAGATACCTACAGCGTGAGCT
ATGAGAAAGCGCCACGCTTCCCGAAGGGAGAAAGGCGGACAGGTATCCGGTAAGCGGCAGGGTCGGAACA
GGAGAGCGCACGAGGGAGCTTCCAGGGGGAAACGCCTGGTATCTTTATAGTCCTGTCGGGTTTCGCCACC
TCTGACTTGAGCGTCGATTTTTGTGATGCTCGTCAGGGGGGCGGAGCCTATGGAAAAACGCCAGCAACGC
GGCCTTTTTACGGTTCCTGGCCTTTTGCTGGCCTTTTGCTCACATGTTCTTTCCTGCGTTATCCCCTGAT
TCTGTGGATAACCGTATTACCGCCTTTGAGTGAGCTGATACCGCTCGCCGCAGCCGAACGACCGAGCGCA
GCGAGTCAGTGAGCGAGGAAGCGGAAGAGCGCCCAATACGCAAACCGCCTCTCCCCGCGCGTTGGCCGAT
TCATTAATGCAGCTGGCACGACAGGTTTCCCGACTGGAAAGCGGGCAGTGAGCGCAACGCAATTAATGTG
AGTTAGCTCACTCATTAGGCACCCCAGGCTTTACACTTTATGCTTCCGGCTCGTATGTTGTGTGGAATTG
TGAGCGGATAACAATTTCACACAGGAAACAGCTATGACCATGATTACGCCAAGCGCGCAATTAACCCTCA
CTAAAGGGAACAAAAGCTGGAGCTGCAAGCTTAATGTAGTCTTATGCAATACTCTTGTAGTCTTGCAACA
TGGTAACGATGAGTTAGCAACATGCCTTACAAGGAGAGAAAAAGCACCGTGCATGCCGATTGGTGGAAGT
AAGGTGGTACGATCGTGCCTTATTAGGAAGGCAACAGACGGGTCTGACATGGATTGGACGAACCACTGAA
TTGCCGCATTGCAGAGATATTGTATTTAAGTGCCTAGCTCGATACATAAACGGGTCTCTCTGGTTAGACC
AGATCTGAGCCTGGGAGCTCTCTGGCTAACTAGGGAACCCACTGCTTAAGCCTCAATAAAGCTTGCCTTG
AGTGCTTCAAGTAGTGTGTGCCCGTCTGTTGTGTGACTCTGGTAACTAGAGATCCCTCAGACCCTTTTAG
TCAGTGTGGAAAATCTCTAGCAGTGGCGCCCGAACAGGGACTTGAAAGCGAAAGGGAAACCAGAGGAGCT
CTCTCGACGCAGGACTCGGCTTGCTGAAGCGCGCACGGCAAGAGGCGAGGGGCGGCGACTGGTGAGTACG
CCAAAAATTTTGACTAGCGGAGGCTAGAAGGAGAGAGATGGGTGCGAGAGCGTCAGTATTAAGCGGGGGA
GAATTAGATCGCGATGGGAAAAAATTCGGTTAAGGCCAGGGGGAAAGAAAAAATATAAATTAAAACATAT
AGTATGGGCAAGCAGGGAGCTAGAACGATTCGCAGTTAATCCTGGCCTGTTAGAAACATCAGAAGGCTGT
AGACAAATACTGGGACAGCTACAACCATCCCTTCAGACAGGATCAGAAGAACTTAGATCATTATATAATA
CAGTAGCAACCCTCTATTGTGTGCATCAAAGGATAGAGATAAAAGACACCAAGGAAGCTTTAGACAAGAT
AGAGGAAGAGCAAAACAAAAGTAAGACCACCGCACAGCAAGCGGCCGCTGATCTTCAGACCTGGAGGAGG
AGATATGAGGGACAATTGGAGAAGTGAATTATATAAATATAAAGTAGTAAAAATTGAACCATTAGGAGTA
GCACCCACCAAGGCAAAGAGAAGAGTGGTGCAGAGAGAAAAAAGAGCAGTGGGAATAGGAGCTTTGTTCC
TTGGGTTCTTGGGAGCAGCAGGAAGCACTATGGGCGCAGCGTCAATGACGCTGACGGTACAGGCCAGACA
ATTATTGTCTGGTATAGTGCAGCAGCAGAACAATTTGCTGAGGGCTATTGAGGCGCAACAGCATCTGTTG
CAACTCACAGTCTGGGGCATCAAGCAGCTCCAGGCAAGAATCCTGGCTGTGGAAAGATACCTAAAGGATC
AACAGCTCCTGGGGATTTGGGGTTGCTCTGGAAAACTCATTTGCACCACTGCTGTGCCTTGGAATGCTAG
TTGGAGTAATAAATCTCTGGAACAGATTTGGAATCACACGACCTGGATGGAGTGGGACAGAGAAATTAAC
AATTACACAAGCTTAATACACTCCTTAATTGAAGAATCGCAAAACCAGCAAGAAAAGAATGAACAAGAAT
TATTGGAATTAGATAAATGGGCAAGTTTGTGGAATTGGTTTAACATAACAAATTGGCTGTGGTATATAAA
ATTATTCATAATGATAGTAGGAGGCTTGGTAGGTTTAAGAATAGTTTTTGCTGTACTTTCTATAGTGAAT
AGAGTTAGGCAGGGATATTCACCATTATCGTTTCAGACCCACCTCCCAACCCCGAGGGGACCCATGCATT
GCATCTCAATTAGTCAGCAACCAGGTGTGGAAAGTCCCCAGGCTCCCCAGCAGGCAGAAGTATGCAAAGC
ATGCGTCTCAATTAGTCAGCAACCATAGTCCCGCCCCTAACTCCGCCCATCCCGCCCCTAACTCCGCCCA
GTTCCGCCCATTCTCCGCCCCATGGCTGACTAATTTTTTTTATTTATGCAGAGGCCGAGGCCGCCTCGGC
CTCTGAGCTATTCCAGAAGTAGTGAGGAGGCTTTTTTGGAGGCCTAGGCTTTTGCAAAAAGCTTTCTAGA
GGTACCACCGGAGCTTACCATGACCGAGTACAAGCCCACGGTGCGCCTCGCCACCCGCGACGACGTCCCC
AGGGCCGTACGCACCCTCGCCGCCGCGTTCGCCGACTACCCCGCCACGCGCCACACCGTCGATCCGGACC
GCCACATCGAGCGGGTCACCGAGCTGCAAGAACTCTTCCTCACGCGCGTCGGGCTCGACATCGGCAAGGT
GTGGGTCGCGGACGACGGCGCCGCCGTGGCGGTCTGGACCACGCCGGAGAGCGTCGAAGCGGGGGCGGTG
TTCGCCGAGATCGGCCCGCGCATGGCCGAGTTGAGCGGTTCCCGGCTGGCCGCGCAGCAACAGATGGAAG
GCCTCCTGGCGCCGCACCGGCCCAAGGAGCCCGCGTGGTTCCTGGCCACCGTCGGCGTCTCGCCCGACCA
CCAGGGCAAGGGTCTGGGCAGCGCCGTCGTGCTCCCCGGAGTGGAGGCGGCCGAGCGCGCCGGGGTGCCC
GCCTTCCTGGAGACCTCCGCGCCCCGCAACCTCCCCTTCTACGAGCGGCTCGGCTTCACCGTCACCGCCG
ACGTCGAGGTGCCCGAAGGACCGCGCACCTGGTGCATGACCCGCAAGCCCGGTGCCAGTTAACGAATTCT
AGATCTTGAGACAAATGGCAGTATTCATCCACAATTTTAAAAGAAAAGGGGGGATTGGGGGGTACAGTGC
AGGGGAAAGAATAGTAGACATAATAGCAACAGACATACAAACTAAAGAATTACAAAAACAAATTACAAAA
ATTCAAAATTTTCGGGTTTATTACAGGGACAGCAGAGATCCACTTTGGCGCCGGCTCGAGGCCTGCAGGT
GCAAAGATGGATAAAGTTTTAAACAGAGAGGAATCTTTGCAGCTAATGGACCTTCTAGGTCTTGAAAGGA
GTGGGAATT
