>Addgene plasmid #143681 | TFORF0013 | depositor partial sequence | sequence record 283173 | Insert
ACCGCCACCATGCCCTGCTGTAGTCACAGGAGCTGTAGAGAGGACCCCGGTACATCTGAAAGCCGGGAAA
TGGACCCAGTGGCCTTTGAGGATGTGGCTGTGAACTTCACCCAGGAAGAGTGGACATTGCTGGATATTTC
CCAGAAGAATCTCTTCAGGGAAGTGATGCTGGAAACTTTCAGGAACCTGACCTCTATAGGAAAAAAATGG
AGTGACCAGAACATTGAATATGAGTACCAAAACCCCAGAAGAAGCTTCAGGAGTCTCATAGAAGAGAAAG
TCAATGAAATTAAAGAAGACAGTCATTGTGGAGAAACTTTTACCCAGGTTCCAGATGACAGACTGAACTT
CCAGGAGAAGAAAGCTTCTCCTGAAGTAAAATCATGTGACAGCTTTGTGTGTGCAGAAGTTGGCATAGGT
AACTCATCTTTTAATATGAGCATCAGAGGTGACACTGGACACAAGGCATATGAGTATCAGGAATATGGAC
CAAAGCCATATAAGTGTCAACAACCTAAAAATAAGAAAGCCTTCAGGTATCGCCCATCCATTAGAACACA
AGAAAGGGATCACACTGGAGAGAAACCCTATGCTTGTAAAGTCTGTGGAAAAACCTTTATTTTCCATTCA
AGCATTCGAAGACACATGGTAATGCACAGTGGGGATGGAACTTATAAATGTAAATTTTGTGGGAAAGCCT
TCCATTCTTTCAGTTTATATCTTATCCATGAAAGAACTCACACTGGAGAGAAACCATATGAATGTAAACA
ATGTGGTAAATCCTTTACTTATTCTGCTACCCTTCAAATACATGAAAGAACTCACACTGGGGAGAAGCCC
TATGAATGTAGCAAATGTGATAAAGCATTTCATAGTTCTAGTTCCTATCATAGACATGAAAGAAGTCACA
TGGGAGAGAAGCCTTATCAATGCAAAGAATGTGGAAAAGCATTTGCATATACCAGTTCTCTTCGTAGACA
TGAAAGGACCCACTCTGGGAAAAAACCGTATGAATGTAAGCAATATGGGGAAGGCTTATCCTATCTTATA
AGTTTTCAAACACACATAAGAATGAACTCTGGAGAAAGACCTTATAAATGTAAGATATGTGGGAAAGGCT
TTTATTCTGCCAAGTCATTTCAAACACATGAAAAAACTCACACTGGAGAGAAACGCTATAAATGCAAGCA
ATGTGGTAAAGCCTTCAATCTTTCCAGTTCCTTTCGATATCATGAAAGGATTCACACTGGAGAGAAACCC
TATGAGTGTAAGCAGTGTGGGAAAGCCTTCAGATCTGCCTCACAGCTTCGAGTGCACGGTGGGACTCACA
CTGGAGAGAAACCCTATGAATGTAAGGAATGTGGGAAAGCCTTCAGATCTACCTCACACCTTCGAGTGCA
TGGTAGGACTCATACTGGAGAGAAACCCTATGAATGTAAGGAATGTGGGAAAGCCTTCAGATATGTGAAG
CACCTTCAAATTCATGAAAGGACAGAAAAACACATAAGAATGCCCTCTGGAGAAAGACCTTATAAATGTA
GTATATGTGAGAAAGGCTTTTATTCTGCCAAGTCATTTCAAACACATGAAAAAACTCACACTGGAGAGAA
ACCCTATGAATGCAACCAATGTGGTAAAGCCTTCAGATGTTGCAATTCCCTTCGATATCATGAAAGGACT
CACACTGGAGAGAAACCCTATGAGTGTAAGCAATGTGGGAAAGCCTTCAGATCTGCCTCACACCTTCGAA
TGCATGAAAGGACTCACACTGGAGAGAAACCCTATGAGTGTAAGCAATGTGGGAAAGCCTTCAGTTGTGC
CTCAAACCTTCGAAAGCATGGTAGGACTCACACTGGAGAGAAACCCTATGAGTGTAAGCAATGTGGGAAA
GCCTTCAGATCTGCCTCAAACCTTCAGATGCATGAAAGGACTCACACTGGAGAGAAACCCTATGAATGTA
AGGAATGCGAAAAAGCATTCTGTAAATTCTCTTCTTTTCAAATACATGAAAGGAAGCACAGAGGAGAGAA
GCCCTATGAATGTAAGCATTGTGGGAATGGATTCACATCTGCCAAGATTCTTCAAATACATGCAAGAACA
CACATTGGAGAGAAACACTATGAATGTAAGGAATGCGGAAAAGCATTCAATTATTTTTCTTCCTTGCATA
TACACGCAAGGACTCATATGGGAGAGAAGCCATATGAATGTAAGGATTGTGGGAAAGCATTCAGCTAGTA
ATGAACTAGTCCGTAACTTGAAAGTATTTCGATTTCTTGGCTTTATATATCTTGTGGAAAGGACGATCAA
GCGATGCCGACGAATCATGC
