>Addgene plasmid #143681 | TFORF0013 | depositor partial sequence | sequence record 283174 | Barcode
TCAAGCGATGCCGACGAATCATGC
